>Addgene plasmid #146027 | pAc5.1C-Fluc-CG10011_C | depositor full sequence | sequence record 288472 | Full Sequence
CTTCAAGGAATTAATTCTATATTCTAAAAACACAAATGATACTTCTAAAAAAAATCATGAATGGCATCAA
CTCTGAATCAAATCTTTGCAGATGCACCTACTTCTCATTTCCACTGTCACATCATTTTTCCAGATCTCGC
TGCCTGTTATGTGGCCCACAAACCAAGACACGTTTTATGGCCATTAAAGCTGGCTGATCGTCGCCAAACA
CCAAATACATATCAATATGTACATTCGAGAAAGAAGCGATCAAAGAAGCGTCTTCGGGCGAGTAGGAGAA
TGCGGAGGAGAAGGAGAACGAGCTGATCTAGTATCTCTCCACAATCCAATGCCAACTGACCAACTGGCCA
TATTCGGAGCAATTTGAAGCCAATTTCCATCGCCTGGCGATCGCTCCATTCTTGGCTATATGTTTTTCAC
CGTTCCCGGGGCCATTTTCAAAGACTCGTCGGTAAGATAAGATTGTGTCACTCGCTGTCTCTCTTCATTT
GTCGAAGAATGCTGAGGAATTTCGCGATGACGTCGGCGAGTATTTTGAAGAATGAGAATAATTTGTATTT
ATACGAAAATCAGTTAGTGGAATTTTCTACAAAAACATGTTATCTATAGATAATTTTGTTGCAAAATATG
TTGACTATGACAAAGATTGTATGTATATACCTTTAATGTATTCTCATTTTCTTATGTATTTATAATGGCA
ATGATGATACTGATGATATTTTAAGATGATGCCAGACCACAGGCTGATTTCTGCGTCTTTTGCCGAACGC
AGTGCATGTGCGGTTGTTGTTTTTTGGAATAGTTTCAATTTTCGGACTGTCCGCTTTGATTTCAGTTTCT
TGGCTTATTCAAAAAGCAAAGTAAAGCCAAAAAAGCGAGATGGCAATACCAAATGCGGCAAAACGGTAGT
GGAAGGAAAGGGGTGCGGGGCAGCGGAAGGAAGGGTGGGGCGGGGCGTGGCGGGGTCTGTGGCTGGGCGC
GACGTCACCGACGTTGGAGCCACTCCTTTGACCATGTGTGCGTGTGTGTATTATTCGTGTCTCGCCACTC
GCCGGTTGTTTTTTTCTTTTTATCTCGCTCTCTCTAGCGCCATCTCGTACGCATGCTCAACGCACCGCAT
GTTGCCGTGTCCTTTATGCGTCATTTTGGCTCGAAATAGGCAATTATTTAAACAAAGATTAGTCAACGAA
AACGCTAAAATAAATAAGTCTACAATATGGTTACTTATTGCCATGTGTGTGCAGCCAACGATAGCAACAA
AAGCAACAACACAGTGGCTTTCCCTCTTTCACTTTTTGTTTGCAAGCGCGTGCGAGCAAGACGGCACGAC
CGGCAAACGCAATTACGCTGACAAAGAGCAGACGAAGTTTTGGCCGAAAAACATCAAGGCGCCTGATACG
AATGCATTTGCAATAACAATTGCGATATTTAATATTGTTTATGAAGCTGTTTGACTTCAAAACACACAAA
AAAAAAAATAAAACAAATTATTTGAAAGAGAATTAGGAATCGGACAGCTTATCGTTACGGGCTAACAGCA
CACCGAGACGAAATAGCTTACCTGACGTCACAGCCTCTGGAAGAACTGCCGCCAAGCAGAGAGAGAGAGA
AAAAGAGGGAGAGCAGCTTAGACCGCATGTGCTTGTGTGTGAGGCGTCTCTCTCTTCGTCTCCTGTTTGC
GCAAACGCATAGACTGCACTGAGAAAATCGATTACCTATTTTTTATGAATGAATATTTGCACTATTACTA
TTCAAAACTATTAAGATAGCAATCACATTCAATAGCCAAATACTATACCACCTGAGCGATGCAACGAAAT
GATCAATTTGAGCAAAAATGCTGCATATTTAGGACGGCATCATTATAGAAATGCTTCTTGCTGTGTACTT
TTCTCTCGTCTGGCAGCTGTTTCGCCGTTATTGTTAAAACCGGCTTAAGTTAGGTGTGTTTTCTACGACT
AGTGATGCCCCTACTAGAAGATGTGTGTTGCACAAATGTCCCTGAATAACCAATTTGAAGTGCAGATAGC
AGTAAACGTAAGCTAATATGAATATTATTTAACTGTAATGTTTTAATATCGCTGGACATTACTAATAAAC
CCACTATAAACACATGTACATATGTATGTTTTGGCATACAATGAGTAGTTGGGGAAAAAATGTGTAAAAG
CACCGTGACCATCACAGCATAAAGATAACCAGCTGAAGTATCGAATATGAGTAACCCCCAAATTGAATCA
CATGCCGCAACTGATAGGACCCATGGAAGTACACTCTTCATGGCGATATACAAGACACACACAAGCACGA
ACACCCAGTTGCGGAGGAAATTCTCCGTAAATGAAAACCCAATCGGCGAACAATTCATACCCATATATGG
TAAAAGTTTTGAACGCGACTTGAGAGCGGAGAGCATTGCGGCTGATAAGGTTTTAGCGCTAAGCGGGCTT
TATAAAACGGGCTGCGGGACCAGTTTTCATATCACTACCGTTTGAGTTCTTGTGCTGTGTGGATACTCCT
CCCGACACAAAGCCGCTCCATCAGCCAGCAGTCGTCTAATCCAGAGACCCCGGATCGGGGTACCAACATG
GCCGAAGACGCCAAAAACATAAAGAAAGGCCCGGCACCATTCTATCCACTAGAGGATGGAACCGCTGGAG
AGCAACTGCATAAGGCTATGAAGAGATACGCCCTGGTTCCTGGAACAATTGCTTTTACAGATGCACATAT
CGAGGTGAACATCACGTACGCGGAATACTTCGAAATGTCCGTTCGGTTGGCAGAAGCTATGAAACGATAT
GGGCTGAATACAAATCACAGAATCGTCGTATGCAGTGAAAACTCTCTTCAATTCTTTATGCCGGTGTTGG
GCGCGTTATTTATCGGAGTTGCAGTTGCGCCCGCGAACGACATTTATAATGAACGTGAATTGCTCAACAG
TATGAACATTTCGCAGCCTACCGTAGTGTTTGTTTCCAAAAAGGGGTTGCAAAAAATTTTGAACGTGCAA
AAAAAATTACCAATAATCCAGAAAATTATTATCATGGATTCTAAAACGGATTACCAGGGATTTCAGTCGA
TGTACACGTTCGTCACATCTCATCTACCTCCCGGTTTTAATGAATACGATTTTGTACCAGAGTCCTTTGA
TCGTGACAAAACAATTGCACTGATAATGAACTCCTCTGGATCTACTGGGTTACCTAAGGGTGTGGCCCTT
CCGCATAGAACTGCCTGCGTCAGATTCTCGCATGCCAGAGATCCTATTTTTGGCAATCAAATCATTCCGG
ATACTGCGATTTTAAGTGTTGTTCCATTCCATCACGGTTTTGGAATGTTTACTACACTCGGATATTTGAT
ATGTGGATTTCGAGTCGTCTTAATGTATAGATTTGAAGAAGAGCTGTTTTTACGATCCCTTCAGGATTAC
AAAATTCAAAGTGCGTTGCTAGTACCAACCCTATTTTCATTCTTCGCCAAAAGCACTCTGATTGACAAAT
ACGATTTATCTAATTTACACGAAATTGCTTCTGGGGGCGCACCTCTTTCGAAAGAAGTCGGGGAAGCGGT
TGCAAAACGCTTCCATCTTCCAGGGATACGACAAGGATATGGGCTCACTGAGACTACATCAGCTATTCTG
ATTACACCCGAGGGGGATGATAAACCGGGCGCGGTCGGTAAAGTTGTTCCATTTTTTGAAGCGAAGGTTG
TGGATCTGGATACCGGGAAAACGCTGGGCGTTAATCAGAGAGGCGAATTATGTGTCAGAGGACCTATGAT
TATGTCCGGTTATGTAAACAATCCGGAAGCGACCAACGCCTTGATTGACAAGGATGGATGGCTACATTCT
GGAGACATAGCTTACTGGGACGAAGACGAACACTTCTTCATAGTTGACCGCTTGAAGTCTTTAATTAAAT
ACAAAGGGTATCAGGTGGCCCCCGCTGAATTGGAATCGATATTGTTACAACACCCCAACATCTTCGACGC
GGGCGTGGCAGGTCTTCCCGACGATGACGCCGGTGAACTTCCCGCCGCCGTTGTTGTTTTGGAGCACGGA
AAGACGATGACGGAAAAAGAGATCGTGGATTACGTCGCCAGTCAAGTAACAACCGCGAAAAAGTTGCGCG
GAGGAGTTGTGTTTGTGGACGAAGTACCGAAAGGTCTTACCGGAAAACTCGACGCAAGAAAAATCAGAGA
GATCCTCATAAAGGCCAAGAAGGGCGGAAAGTCCAAATTGTAAGAATTATCAAACAAGTTTGTACAAATT
GTAAGAATTCACGCACCGGATTAAATATTAATGTGCTCCCCAAAAACTCACTCCTTAAGGCATCAAAACA
CCCACTTGCATACTCAACCCTTAAATCGTAACTTATTTGAGTTTATATACCTTAGTACTTTTCAGAAAGT
ATTTGTTTTTTGTGATAGTTTCAATTTTAGTAAACTTTTGAATATGTTCTGATTTAACTAAATATATTTA
GGCATACTACCCATACGACGTAGTTTAAGGCATGCGCCAGGTATTAAGCTAAAATCCCATATATAGAATA
CTTCATTACATTTTTGGCATGCGAACTGTAGCAGATTCTTCTTCAATGTAGCAAAAACTAACGAAATTTA
AATAGATCACGACACGAATGTATACTTAAGAGAGCTCAGACTCAGCACTGTTCTCAGAATTAATTTTAAA
GTATTTATTAAATCACATTGCGTAAGTCAGAGCATCGGCTTATAATTTAACTATAAAATATAATTTATGC
TGGAACAGGCTTCCCAAAGACAAGGGATCGTGCTCTGAAGGCCATACTACTCCAATGCGCATTTATTGGC
AATCGGCTATAGAAACGTAATTTATTTATACGAGCTACTTTACCAATTAATTACGCTGTTTATGTCAATT
CTTTAAAACCAGTTCCCAAAGTACCAAAAACCGATTATCCACTCCCACTTTGTGCTTTTAAAGGCACAAG
AAAGATCCCAGAGATACGATATATGTGTATTATATTGCTCGCACCTAAAAACTCAAAGCGGTCCGTTCCT
GTACCTTAACACTTGTCACTAATTTTATGTAACCCTTAAGCCGGACAAACCAATCAAATACACATAAACA
ACTGAAGCATTAATTAAATATTTTCTGAAACTCTACTCCCACTGCAAAGCAGCAAATCACAGACACAACA
AACAACGCACTGGGCTAAATCCAAAAAGGACCCAGCTTTCTTGTACAAAGTGGTTCGATAATTCGCTAGC
ACCATTATAAGCTGCAATAAACAAGTTAACAACAACAATTGCATTCATTTTATGTTTCAGGTTCAGGGGG
AGGTGTGGGAGGTTTTTTAAAGCAAGTAAAACCTCTACAAATGTGGTATGGCTGATTATGATCAGTCGAC
CGATGCCCTTGAGAGCCTTCAACCCAGTCAGCTCCTTCCGGTGGGCGCGGGGCATGACTATCGTCGCCGC
ACTTATGACTGTCTTCTTTATCATGCAACTCGTAGGACAGGTGCCGGCAGCGCTCTGGGTCATTTTCGGC
GAGGACCGCTTTCGCTGGAGCGCGACGATGATCGGCCTGTCGCTTGCGGTATTCGGAATCTTGCACGCCC
TCGCTCAAGCCTTCGTCACTGGTCCCGCCACCAAACGTTTCGGCGAGAAGCAGGCCATTATCGCCGGCAT
GGCGGCCGACGCGCTGGGCTACGTCTTGCTGGCGTTCGCGACGCGAGGCTGGATGGCCTTCCCCATTATG
ATTCTTCTCGCTTCCGGCGGCATCGGGATGCCCGCGTTGCAGGCCATGCTGTCCAGGCAGGTAGATGACG
ACCATCAGGGACAGCTTCAAGGATCGCTCGCGGCTCTTACCAGCCAGCAAAAGGCCAGGAACCGTAAAAA
GGCCGCGTTGCTGGCGTTTTTCCATAGGCTCCGCCCCCCTGACGAGCATCACAAAAATCGACGCTCAAGT
CAGAGGTGGCGAAACCCGACAGGACTATAAAGATACCAGGCGTTTCCCCCTGGAAGCTCCCTCGTGCGCT
CTCCTGTTCCGACCCTGCCGCTTACCGGATACCTGTCCGCCTTTCTCCCTTCGGGAAGCGTGGCGCTTTC
TCAATGCTCACGCTGTAGGTATCTCAGTTCGGTGTAGGTCGTTCGCTCCAAGCTGGGCTGTGTGCACGAA
CCCCCCGTTCAGCCCGACCGCTGCGCCTTATCCGGTAACTATCGTCTTGAGTCCAACCCGGTAAGACACG
ACTTATCGCCACTGGCAGCAGCCACTGGTAACAGGATTAGCAGAGCGAGGTATGTAGGCGGTGCTACAGA
GTTCTTGAAGTGGTGGCCTAACTACGGCTACACTAGAAGGACAGTATTTGGTATCTGCGCTCTGCTGAAG
CCAGTTACCTTCGGAAAAAGAGTTGGTAGCTCTTGATCCGGCAAACAAACCACCGCTGGTAGCGGTGGTT
TTTTTGTTTGCAAGCAGCAGATTACGCGCAGAAAAAAAGGATCTCAAGAAGATCCTTTGATCTTTTCTAC
GGGGTCTGACGCTCAGTGGAACGAAAACTCACGTTAAGGGATTTTGGTCATGAGATTATCAAAAAGGATC
TTCACCTAGATCCTTTTAAATTAAAAATGAAGTTTTAAATCAATCTAAAGTATATATGAGTAAACTTGGT
CTGACAGTTACCAATGCTTAATCAGTGAGGCACCTATCTCAGCGATCTGTCTATTTCGTTCATCCATAGT
TGCCTGACTCCCCGTCGTGTAGATAACTACGATACGGGAGGGCTTACCATCTGGCCCCAGTGCTGCAATG
ATACCGCGAGACCCACGCTCACCGGCTCCAGATTTATCAGCAATAAACCAGCCAGCCGGAAGGGCCGAGC
GCAGAAGTGGTCCTGCAACTTTATCCGCCTCCATCCAGTCTATTAATTGTTGCCGGGAAGCTAGAGTAAG
TAGTTCGCCAGTTAATAGTTTGCGCAACGTTGTTGCCATTGCTGCAGGCATCGTGGTGTCACGCTCGTCG
TTTGGTATGGCTTCATTCAGCTCCGGTTCCCAACGATCAAGGCGAGTTACATGATCCCCCATGTTGTGCA
AAAAAGCGGTTAGCTCCTTCGGTCCTCCGATCGTTGTCAGAAGTAAGTTGGCCGCAGTGTTATCACTCAT
GGTTATGGCAGCACTGCATAATTCTCTTACTGTCATGCCATCCGTAAGATGCTTTTCTGTGACTGGTGAG
TACTCAACCAAGTCATTCTGAGAATAGTGTATGCGGCGACCGAGTTGCTCTTGCCCGGCGTCAACACGGG
ATAATACCGCGCCACATAGCAGAACTTTAAAAGTGCTCATCATTGGAAAACGTTCTTCGGGGCGAAAACT
CTCAAGGATCTTACCGCTGTTGAGATCCAGTTCGATGTAACCCACTCGTGCACCCAACTGATCTTCAGCA
TCTTTTACTTTCACCAGCGTTTCTGGGTGAGCAAAAACAGGAAGGCAAAATGCCGCAAAAAAGGGAATAA
GGGCGACACGGAAATGTTGAATACTCATACTCTTCCTTTTTCAATATTATTGAAGCATTTATCAGGGTTA
TTGTCTCATGAGCGGATACATATTTGAATGTATTTAGAAAAATAAACAAATAGGGGTTCCGCGCACATTT
CCCCGAAAAGTGCCACCTGACGTCTAAGAAACCATTATTATCATGACATTAACCTATAAAAATAGGCGTA
TCACGAGCCCTTTCGT
Features (pLannotate 1.2.2; 9 found; start..end, strand, type, name):
     56..2568    +  promoter       Ac5 promoter: Drosophila melanogaster actin 5C promoter
   2594..4243    +  CDS            luciferase: firefly luciferase; luc
   5210..5234    -  protein_bind   attB2: mutant version of attB; recombination site for the Gateway® BP reaction BP Clonase™
   5251..5277    -  polyA_signal   SV40 poly(A) signal (fragment): SV40 polyadenylation signal
   5300..5384    -  CDS            large T antigen (fragment): large T antigen from SV40 (simian virus 40)
   5385..5855    +  CDS            TcR (fragment): tetracycline efflux protein; tet; confers resistance to tetracycline
   5899..6487    -  rep_origin     ori: high-copy-number ColE1/pMB1/pBR322/pUC origin of replication
   6658..7518    -  CDS            AmpR: β-lactamase; bla; confers resistance to ampicillin, carbenicillin, and related antibiotics
   7519..7623    -  promoter       AmpR promoter: bla
