[The description below was written by a language model from this plasmid's Addgene catalogue record and pLannotate feature annotations shown in this document.]
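Description:
pAc5.1C-Fluc-CG10011_C is a 7,716 nt insect expression plasmid that serves as a firefly luciferase 3'UTR reporter for Drosophila cells. The catalogue entry lists the backbone as unknown, although the name and the annotated parts point to a pAc5.1-type vector. The Drosophila melanogaster actin 5C (Ac5) promoter, a strong constitutive promoter in fly cell lines, drives the firefly luciferase coding sequence. The recorded insert is the 3'UTR of the D. melanogaster gene CG10011, which the depositor notes was taken from the reference mRNA for that gene. The feature table does not annotate the UTR itself. There is, however, an unannotated stretch of roughly 1 kb between the end of the luciferase ORF and an attB2 Gateway site, and this is the likely location of the UTR, placing it downstream of the reporter so that it becomes part of the luciferase transcript. A fragment of the SV40 poly(A) region, with an adjoining large T antigen remnant, follows and presumably supplies transcript 3' end processing.

For propagation in E. coli the plasmid carries a ColE1/pUC-type origin and a β-lactamase gene with its own promoter, giving ampicillin selection. The origin is annotated as high copy, whereas the catalogue lists the plasmid as low copy. A partial tetracycline resistance gene is also detected, but as a fragment it is unlikely to be functional. No marker for selection in insect cells is annotated, which fits transient transfection.

The associated publication concerns miRNA-mediated gene silencing and the role of decapping enhancers. In that context, the construct would report how regulatory elements in the CG10011 3'UTR affect expression of the luciferase message. The depositor cautions that the supplied sequence may be theoretical rather than fully verified.
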