Addgene plasmid #146027: pAc5.1C-Fluc-CG10011_C
Purpose: Insect Expression of CG10011-3UTR
Depositing lab: Elisa Izaurralde. Depositing organization: Max Planck Institute for Developmental Biology. Publication: Target-specific requirements for enhancers of decapping in miRNA-mediated gene silencing. Eulalio A, Rehwinkel J, Stricker M, Huntzinger E, Yang SF, Doerks T, Dorner S, Bork P, Boutros M, Izaurralde E. Genes Dev. 2007 Oct 15. 21(20):2558-70. 10.1101/gad.443107 PubMed 17901217.
Backbone
  Vector backbone: Unknown
  Vector type: Insect Expression
Growth in bacteria
  Bacterial resistance: Ampicillin, 100 μg/mL
  Growth temperature: 37°C
  Growth strain: DH5alpha
  Copy number: Low Copy
Gene/Insert
  Gene/Insert name: CG10011-3UTR
  Species: D. melanogaster (fly)
  Entrez Gene: CG10011 (a.k.a. Dmel\CG10011)
  Cloning method: Unknown
Terms and licenses: Academic/Nonprofit Terms; Industry Terms: Not Available to Industry
Depositor comments: 3'UTR extracted from NCBI: NM_143367.2 Plasmids from this collection were made available to the research community and donated after the lab closed. Please note that the sequence provided by the depositing laboratory may be theoretical/predicted or based on Sanger sequencing results. There may be discrepancies between sequencing results obtained by Addgene and the depositor sequence. If an Addgene verified sequence is not available, please contact before placing your order to request that our lab fully sequence the plasmid.
How to cite: pAc5.1C-Fluc-CG10011_C was a gift from Elisa Izaurralde (Addgene plasmid # 146027 ; http://n2t.net/addgene:146027 ; RRID:Addgene_146027)
